Addgene plasmid #156551: pD649-HAsp-TNFRSF10D-Fc(DAPA)-AviTag-6xHis
Purpose: Mammalian expression of cell-surface protein extracellular domain fused to Fc(DAPA)-Avi-6xHis. Protein is secreted from cells.
Depositing lab: Chris Garcia. Depositing organization: Stanford University. Publication: A Human IgSF Cell-Surface Interactome Reveals a Complex Network of Protein-Protein Interactions. Wojtowicz WM, Vielmetter J, Fernandes RA, Siepe DH, Eastman CL, Chisholm GB, Cox S, Klock H, Anderson PW, Rue SM, Miller JJ, Glaser SM, Bragstad ML, Vance J, Lam AW, Lesley SA, Zinn K, Garcia KC. Cell. 2020 Aug 20;182(4):1027-1043.e17. doi: 10.1016/j.cell.2020.07.025. PubMed 32822567.
Backbone
  Vector backbone: pD649
  Backbone size w/o insert (bp): 6106
  Vector type: Mammalian Expression
Growth in bacteria
  Bacterial resistance: Ampicillin, 100 μg/mL
  Growth temperature: 37°C
  Growth strain: DH5alpha
  Copy number: High Copy
Gene/Insert
  Gene/Insert name: TNFRSF10D (alt name: TR10D)
  Species: H. sapiens (human)
  Insert size (bp): 468
  Mutation: Fc region of human IgG contains D265A and P329A mutations (DAPA)
  Entrez Gene: TNFRSF10D (a.k.a. CD264, DCR2, TRAIL-R4, TRAILR4, TRUNDD)
  Promoter: CMV/SP6
  Tag / fusion protein: Fc(DAPA)-AviTag-6xHis (C terminal on backbone)
  Cloning method: Restriction Enzyme; 5′ cloning site GCGGCCGC (not destroyed); 3′ cloning site GGCGCGCC (not destroyed)
  Sequencing primers: 5′ ATTTAGGTGACACTATAG; 3′ CACGTACCAGTTGAACTTCACC
Resource information
  A portion of this plasmid was derived from a plasmid made by: synthesis by ThermoFisher
Terms and licenses: Academic/Nonprofit Terms; Industry Terms: Not Available to Industry
Depositor comments: Some plasmids in this collection may have an IS4-like element ISVsa5 family transposase upstream of the CMV promoter.
How to cite: pD649-HAsp-TNFRSF10D-Fc(DAPA)-AviTag-6xHis was a gift from Chris Garcia (Addgene plasmid # 156551 ; http://n2t.net/addgene:156551 ; RRID:Addgene_156551)
