[The description below was written by a language model from this plasmid's Addgene catalogue record and pLannotate feature annotations shown in this document.]
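Description:
pD649-HAsp-TNFRSF10D-Fc(DAPA)-AviTag-6xHis is a mammalian expression plasmid built on the pD649 backbone for producing the secreted extracellular domain of human TNFRSF10D (TRAIL-R4/DcR2, CD264) as an Fc fusion. It is propagated in E. coli through a high-copy ColE1/pUC-type origin with ampicillin selection (AmpR, β-lactamase). The annotated sequence also shows an SV40 early promoter followed by an EM7 bacterial promoter, a puromycin N-acetyltransferase coding region (annotated as a fragment) and an SV40 poly(A) signal, which suggests a puromycin cassette for mammalian selection. The catalogue fields do not mention this use. Short fragments of f1 ori, KanR, ble and lacZα appear to be backbone remnants.

The expression cassette is driven by the CMV immediate-early enhancer and promoter, with a fragment of CMV intron A. An SP6 promoter lies just upstream of the coding region and serves as a sequencing primer site or for in vitro transcription. The open reading frame begins with a secretion signal peptide, named HAsp in the construct and matched by the annotation tool to a mouse IgH signal sequence fragment. This is followed by the 468 bp TNFRSF10D ectodomain, cloned between preserved NotI and AscI sites. The automated annotation labels this region TNFRSF10C, probably reflecting homology between the two TRAIL decoy receptors rather than a different insert. Downstream lies a human IgG1 Fc carrying the D265A and P329A (DAPA) mutations, which are generally used to reduce Fc effector binding. An AviTag for site-specific biotinylation and a 6xHis tag for purification come next, and the cassette ends with a bGH poly(A) signal.

The plasmid belongs to a collection of cell-surface protein ectodomain constructs used for protein-protein interaction screening. The depositor notes that some members may carry an IS4-like transposase insertion upstream of the CMV promoter. None is annotated in this sequence.
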