Features (pLannotate 1.2.2; 21 found; start..end, strand, type, name):
    220..328     -  rep_origin     f1 ori (fragment): f1 bacteriophage origin of replication; arrow indicates direction of (+) strand synthesis
    329..440     -  polyA_signal   bGH poly(A) signal: bovine growth hormone polyadenylation signal
    655..1332    -  CDS            IGHG1 (fragment): IGHG1_HUMAN - Experimental evidence at protein level: Swiss-Prot protein existence level 1. Constant region of immunoglobulin heavy chains. Immunoglobulins, also known as antibodies, are membrane-bound or secreted glycoproteins produced by B lymphocytes. In the recognition phase of humoral immunity, the membrane-bound immunoglobulins serve as receptors which, upon binding of a specific antigen, trigger the clonal expansion and differentiation of B lymphocytes into immunoglobulins- secreting plasma cells. Secreted immunoglobulins mediate the effector phase of humoral immunity, which results in
   1378..1875    -  CDS            TNFRSF10C (fragment): TR10C_HUMAN - Also known as DCR1, LIT, TRAILR3, TRID. Experimental evidence at protein level: Swiss-Prot protein existence level 1. Receptor for the cytotoxic ligand TRAIL. Lacks a cytoplasmic death domain and hence is not capable of inducing apoptosis. May protect cells against TRAIL mediated apoptosis by competing with TRAIL- R1 and R2 for binding to the ligand. From Homo sapiens (Human).
   1924..1961    -  CDS            IgH signal sequence (fragment): signal sequence from the mouse immunoglobulin heavy chain variable region
   1965..1983    -  promoter       SP6 promoter: promoter for bacteriophage SP6 RNA polymerase
   2035..2078    -  intron         CMV intron (fragment): modified intron A from human cytomegalovirus
   2214..2417    -  promoter       CMV promoter: human cytomegalovirus (CMV) immediate early promoter
   2418..2721    -  enhancer       CMV enhancer: human cytomegalovirus immediate early enhancer
   2964..2980    -  protein_bind   lac operator: The lac repressor binds to the lac operator to inhibit transcription in E. coli. This inhibition can be relieved by adding lactose or isopropyl-β-D-thiogalactopyranoside (IPTG). lac repressor encoded by lacI
   3436..3455    +  CDS            lacZα (fragment): LacZα fragment of β-galactosidase; lacZ fragment
   3480..3497    -  terminator     rrnB T2 terminator (fragment): transcription terminator T2 from the E. coli rrnB gene
   3722..4310    -  rep_origin     ori: high-copy-number ColE1/pMB1/pBR322/pUC origin of replication
   4421..4445    +  CDS            KanR (fragment): aminoglycoside phosphotransferase; aph(3')-Ia; confers resistance to kanamycin
   4475..4571    +  promoter       AmpR promoter (fragment): bla
   4574..5434    +  CDS            AmpR: β-lactamase; bla; confers resistance to ampicillin, carbenicillin, and related antibiotics
   5487..5608    -  polyA_signal   SV40 poly(A) signal: SV40 polyadenylation signal
   5603..5728    -  CDS            ble (fragment): BLE_KLEPN - Experimental evidence at protein level: Swiss-Prot protein existence level 1. Binding protein with a strong affinity to the bleomycin family of antibiotics. Binds to CL990; an antimitotic-antibiotic compound. From Klebsiella pneumoniae.
   5738..6337    -  CDS            PuroR (fragment): puromycin N-acetyltransferase; pac from Streptomyces; confers resistance to puromycin
   6356..6403    -  promoter       EM7 promoter: synthetic bacterial promoter&nbsp
   6451..206     -  promoter       SV40 promoter (across the origin): SV40 enhancer and early promoter
>Addgene plasmid #156551 | pD649-HAsp-TNFRSF10D-Fc(DAPA)-AviTag-6xHis | addgene full sequence | sequence record 368525 | Addgene NGS Result
GAACTGGGCGGAGTTAGGGGCGGGATGGGCGGAGTTAGGGGCGGGACTATGGTTGCTGACTAATTGAGAT
GCATGCTTTGCATACTTCTGCCTGCTGGGGAGCCTGGGGACTTTCCACACCTGGTTGCTGACTAATTGAG
ATGCATGCTTTGCATACTTCTGCCTGCTGGGGAGCCTGGGGACTTTCCACACCCTAACTGACACACATTC
CACAGAATTAATTCGCGTTAAATTTTTGTTAAATCAGCTCATTTTTTAACCAATAGGCCGAAATCGGCAA
AATCCCTTATAAATCAAAAGAATAGACCGAGATAGGGTTGAGTGTTGTGATGCAATTTCCTCATTTTATT
AGGAAAGGACAGTGGGAGTGGCACCTTCCAGGGTCAAGGAAGGCACGGGGGAGGGGCAAACAACAGATGG
CTGGCAACTAGAAGGCACAGTCGAGGCTGATTTTCTCTATCTATTTATTTTACTACTCAAGACTATCTTG
CAAAGTAGAAGAACCCTGTCTGCAGTATGACGACCGTGTATACCCGATTGGCTTACCGGGTAACGCGTTG
TGCCAGTGACTACAGGCCGGCCTTAGTGGTGATGGTGGTGGTGTTCATGCCACTCAATCTTCTGAGCCTC
GAAAATATCATTAAGACCGCTGCCGCCGGGGCTCAGGCTCAGGGACTTCTGGGTGTAGTGGTTGTGCAGG
GCCTCGTGCATCACGCTGCAGCTGAACACGTTGCCCTGCTGCCACCTGGACTTGTCCACGGTCAGCTTGC
TGTACAGGAAGAAGCTGCCGTCGCTGTCCAGCACTGGGGGGGTGGTCTTGTAGTTGTTCTCGGGCTGGCC
GTTGCTCTCCCACTCCACGGCGATATCGCTGGGGTAGAAGCCCTTCACCAGACAGGTCAGGGACACCTGG
TTCTTGGTCATCTCCTCCCGGCTGGGGGGCAGGGTGTACACCTGGGGCTCCCGTGGCTGGCCCTTGGCCT
TGCTGATTGTCTTTTCGATTGGGGCAGCCAGGGCCTTGTTGGAGACTTTGCACTTGTATTCTTTGCCGTT
CAGCCAGTCCTGGTGCAGCACGGTCAGCACGGACACCACCCTGTAGGTGCTGTTGTACTGCTCCTCTCTG
GGCTTGGTCTTGGCGTTGTGCACCTCCACGCCGTCCACGTACCAGTTGAACTTCACCTCTGGGTCCTCGT
GGGACACGGCCACCACCACGCAGGTCACCTCGGGGGTCCTGCTGATCATCAGGGTGTCCTTGGGCTTGGG
GGGGAACAGGAACACGGAAGGCCCTCCCAGCAGTTCTGGAGCTGGGCAGGGGGGGCAGGTGTGGGTCTTG
TCGCCGCCCGGCGCGCCATGGTAAGGAGAGGCCAGCATTCCCAGAATGGTGGTCACGGTTTCCTCGGCAG
CTGGTGTTTTGCCTGTGCTGCTGGCGGCGCTCTCATTCTTGCACTTGATGTCGCTCCGAGGGGTGCAATT
GGACACCTTGACCATGCCTCTGGGACAGCCTGTTCTGCAGGTTCTGCACATCTCGGGGCTGTTCTTGTCC
TGGAAGCTGCCCTTCTCGCACTGACACACGGTATCTCTGGTGGTGGTGCAGCTGCTCTTGTTGGTCTGGC
CGCTCTTGCACACTGTACACAGCAGGCAGCTAGGCAGGTTGTTGCTGGCGATTGTGTAGTCCACGCCTTC
GGTGCAAGGGTTGCAAGCGCCTGTGTACTCAGATCTGTGGCTGCCGGCTGGGCACTCTTCCTCTTTCAGG
CTTCTTCTCTGCTGCTGGGGAGCAACTGTCTGCTGGGGCACTTCATCCTGTCTAGGAATTGTTGCGGCGG
CCGCAGCGAACACCAGGCAGAAGATGTAGCTCAGGGCAATGATGGTCTTCATGGTGGCGCTAGCAGGCGC
GTTTTCGATAGAACCGAGGTGCAGTTGGACCTGGGAGTGGACACCTGTGGAGAGAAAGGCAAAGTGGATG
TTATTCTATAGTGTCACCTAAATCGTATGTGTATGATACATAAGGTTATGTATTAATTGTAGCCGCGTTC
TAACGAAGCCAAGGGGGTGGGCCTATAGACTCTATAGGCGGTACTTACGTCACTCTTGGCACGGGGAATC
CGCGTTCCAATGCACCGTTCCCGGCCGCGGAGGCTGGATCGGTCCCGGTGTCTTCTATGGAGGTCAAAAC
AGCGTGGATGGCGTCTCCAGGCGATCTGACGGTTCACTAAACGAGCTCTGCTTATATAGACCTCCCACCG
TACACGCCTACCGCCCATTTGCGTCAATGGGGCGGAGTTGTTACGACATTTTGGAAAGTCCCGTTGATTT
TGGTGCCAAAACAAACTCCCATTGACGTCAATGGGGTGGAGACTTGGAAATCCCCGTGAGTCAAACCGCT
ATCCACGCCCATTGATGTACTGCCAAAACCGCATCACCATGGTAATAGCGATGACTAATACGTAGATGTA
CTGCCAAGTAGGAAAGTCCCATAAGGTCATGTACTGGGCATAATGCCAGGCGGGCCATTTACCGTCATTG
ACGTCAATAGGGGGCGTACTTGGCATATGATACACTTGATGTACTGCCAAGTGGGCAGTTTACCGTAAAT
ACTCCACCCATTGACGTCAATGGAAAGTCCCTATTGGCGTTACTATGGGAACATACGTCATTATTGACGT
CAATGGGCGGGGGTCGTTGGGCGGTCAGCCAGGCGGGCCATTTACCGTAAGTTATGTAACGCGGAACTCC
ATATATGGGCTATGAACTAATGACCCCGTAATTGATTACTATTAATAACTAGTCAATAATCAATGCCAAC
ATGGCGGTCATATTGGACATGAGCCAATATAAATGTACATATTATGATATAGATACAACGTATGCAATGG
CCAATAGCCAATATTGATTTATGCTATATAACCAATGAATAATATGGCTAATGGCCAATATTGAGTCAAC
GCCACTGTGCATGAAGCTCGTAATTGTTATCCGCTCACAATTAAGGGCGACACAAAATTTATTCTAAATG
ATAATAAATACTGATAACATCTTATAGTTTGTATTATATTTTGTATTATCGTTGACATGTATAATTTTGA
TATCAAAAACTGATTTTCCCTTTATTATTTTCGAGATTTATTTTCTTAATTCTCTTTAACAAACTAGAAA
TATTGTATATACAAAAAATCATAAATAATAGATGAATAGTTTAATTATAGGTGTTCATCAATCGAAAAAG
CAACGTATCTTATTTAAAGTGCGTTGCTTTTTTCTCATTTATAAGGTTAAATAATTCTCATATATCAAGC
AAAGTGACAGGCGCCCTTAAATATTCTGACAAATGCTCTTTCCCTAAACTCCCCCCATAAAAAAACCCGC
CGAAGCGGGTTTTTACGTTATTTGCGGATTAACGATTACTCGTTATCAGAACCGCCCAGGGGGCCCGAGC
TTAAGACTGGCCGTCGTTTTACAACACAGAAAGAGTTTGTAGAAACGCAAAAAGGCCATCCGTCAGGGGC
CTTCTGCTTAGTTTGATGCCTGGCAGTTCCCTACTCTCGCCTTCCGCTTCCTCGCTCACTGACTCGCTGC
GCTCGGTCGTTCGGCTGCGGCGAGCGGTATCAGCTCACTCAAAGGCGGTAATACGGTTATCCACAGAATC
AGGGGATAACGCAGGAAAGAACATGTGAGCAAAAGGCCAGCAAAAGGCCAGGAACCGTAAAAAGGCCGCG
TTGCTGGCGTTTTTCCATAGGCTCCGCCCCCCTGACGAGCATCACAAAAATCGACGCTCAAGTCAGAGGT
GGCGAAACCCGACAGGACTATAAAGATACCAGGCGTTTCCCCCTGGAAGCTCCCTCGTGCGCTCTCCTGT
TCCGACCCTGCCGCTTACCGGATACCTGTCCGCCTTTCTCCCTTCGGGAAGCGTGGCGCTTTCTCATAGC
TCACGCTGTAGGTATCTCAGTTCGGTGTAGGTCGTTCGCTCCAAGCTGGGCTGTGTGCACGAACCCCCCG
TTCAGCCCGACCGCTGCGCCTTATCCGGTAACTATCGTCTTGAGTCCAACCCGGTAAGACACGACTTATC
GCCACTGGCAGCAGCCACTGGTAACAGGATTAGCAGAGCGAGGTATGTAGGCGGTGCTACAGAGTTCTTG
AAGTGGTGGGCTAACTACGGCTACACTAGAAGAACAGTATTTGGTATCTGCGCTCTGCTGAAGCCAGTTA
CCTTCGGAAAAAGAGTTGGTAGCTCTTGATCCGGCAAACAAACCACCGCTGGTAGCGGTGGTTTTTTTGT
TTGCAAGCAGCAGATTACGCGCAGAAAAAAAGGATCTCAAGAAGATCCTTTGATCTTTTCTACGGGGTCT
GACGCTCAGTGGAACGACGCGCGCGTAACTCACGTTAAGGGATTTTGGTCATGAGCAAGGGGTGTTATGA
GCCATATTCAGGTATAAATGGGCTCGCGATAATGTTCAGAATTGGTTAATTGGTTGTAACACTGACCCCT
ATTTGTTTATTTTTCTAAATACATTCAAATATGTATCCGCTCATGAGACAATAACCCTGATAAATGCTTC
AATAATATTGAAAAAGGAAGAATATGAGTATTCAACATTTCCGTGTCGCCCTTATTCCCTTTTTTGCGGC
ATTTTGCCTTCCTGTTTTTGCTCACCCAGAAACGCTGGTGAAAGTAAAAGATGCTGAAGATCAGTTGGGT
GCACGAGTGGGTTACATCGAACTGGATCTCAACAGCGGTAAGATCCTTGAGAGTTTTCGCCCCGAAGAAC
GTTTTCCAATGATGAGCACTTTTAAAGTTCTGCTATGTGGCGCGGTATTATCCCGTATTGACGCCGGGCA
AGAGCAACTCGGTCGCCGCATACACTATTCTCAGAATGACTTGGTTGAGTACTCACCAGTCACAGAAAAG
CATCTTACGGATGGCATGACAGTAAGAGAATTATGCAGTGCTGCCATAACCATGAGTGATAACACTGCGG
CCAACTTACTTCTGACAACGATCGGAGGACCGAAGGAGCTAACCGCTTTTTTGCACAACATGGGGGATCA
TGTAACTCGCCTTGATCGTTGGGAACCGGAGCTGAATGAAGCCATACCAAACGACGAGCGTGACACCACG
ATGCCTGTAGCGATGGCAACAACGTTGCGCAAACTATTAACTGGCGAACTACTTACTCTAGCTTCCCGGC
AACAATTAATAGACTGGATGGAGGCGGATAAAGTTGCAGGACCACTTCTGCGCTCGGCCCTTCCGGCTGG
CTGGTTTATTGCTGATAAATCCGGAGCCGGTGAGCGTGGTTCTCGCGGTATCATCGCAGCGCTGGGGCCA
GATGGTAAGCCCTCCCGTATCGTAGTTATCTACACGACGGGGAGTCAGGCAACTATGGATGAACGAAATA
GACAGATCGCTGAGATAGGTGCCTCACTGATTAAGCATTGGTAATGACCATGATTACGCCAAGCTCTAGC
TAGAGGTCGACGGTATACAGACATGATAAGATACATTGATGAGTTTGGACAAACCACAACTAGAATGCAG
TGAAAAAAATGCTTTATTTGTGAAATTTGTGATGCTATTGCTTTATTTGTAACCATTATAAGCTGCAATA
AACAAGTTGGGGTGGGCGAAGAACTCCAGCATGAGATCCCCGCGCTGGAGGATCATCCAGCCGGCGTCCC
GGAAAACGATTCCGAAGCCCAACCTTTCATAGAAGGCGGCGGTGGAATCGAAATCTCGTAGCACGTGTCA
GGCACCGGGCTTGCGGGTCATGCACCAGGTGCGCGGTCCTTCGGGCACCTCGACGTCGGCGGTGACGGTG
AAGCCGAGCCGCTCGTAGAAGGGGAGGTTGCGGGGCGCGGATGTCTCCAGGAAGGCGGGCACCCCGGCGC
GCTCGGCCGCCTCCACTCCGGGGAGCACGACGGCGCTGCCCAGACCCTTGCCCTGGTGGTCGGGCGAGAC
GCCGACGGTGGCCAGGAACCACGCGGGCTCCTTGGGCCGGTGCGGCGCCAGGAGGCCTTCCATCTGTTGC
TGCGCGGCCAGCCGGGAACCGCTCAACTCGGCCATGCGCGGGCCGATCTCGGCGAACACCGCCCCCGCTT
CGACGCTCTCCGGCGTGGTCCAGACCGCCACCGCGGCGCCGTCGTCCGCGACCCACACCTTGCCGATGTC
GAGCCCGACGCGCGTGAGGAAGAGTTCTTGCAGCTCGGTGACCCGCTCGATGTGGCGGTCCGGATCGACG
GTGTGGCGCGTGGCGGGGTAGTCGGCGAACGCGGCGGCGAGGGTGCGTACGGCCCTGGGGACGTCGTCGC
GGGTGGCGAGGCGCACCGTGGGCTTGTACTCGGTCATGGTTTAGTTCCTCACCTTGTCGTATTATACTAT
GCCGATATACTATGCCGATGATTAATTGTCAACACGTGCTGATCAGATCCGAAAATGGATATACAAGCTC
CCGGGAGCTTTTTGCAAAAGCCTAGGCCTCCAAAAAAGCCTCCTCACTACTTCTGGAATAGCTCAGAGGC
AGAGGCGGCCTCGGCCTCTGCATAAATAAAAAAAATTAGTCAGCCATGGGGCGGAGAATGGGCG
